>Addgene plasmid #224543 | pME H2B mCerulean (JDW 1150) | addgene full sequence | sequence record 446725 | Addgene NGS Result
CTTTCCTGCGTTATCCCCTGATTCTGTGGATAACCGTATTACCGCCTTTGAGTGAGCTGATACCGCTCGC
CGCAGCCGAACGACCGAGCGCAGCGAGTCAGTGAGCGAGGAAGCGGAAGAGCGCCCAATACGCAAACCGC
CTCTCCCCGCGCGTTGGCCGATTCATTAATGCAGCTGGCACGACAGGTTTCCCGACTGGAAAGCGGGCAG
TGAGCGCAACGCAATTAATACGCGTACCGCTAGCCAGGAAGAGTTTGTAGAAACGCAAAAAGGCCATCCG
TCAGGATGGCCTTCTGCTTAGTTTGATGCCTGGCAGTTTATGGCGGGCGTCCTGCCCGCCACCCTCCGGG
CCGTTGCTTCACAACGTTCAAATCCGCTCCCGGCGGATTTGTCCTACTCAGGAGAGCGTTCACCGACAAA
CAACAGATAAAACGAAAGGCCCAGTCTTCCGACTGAGCCTTTCGTTTTATTTGATGCCTGGCAGTTCCCT
ACTCTCGCGTTAACGCTAGCATGGATGTTTTCCCAGTCACGACGTTGTAAAACGACGGCCAGTCTTAAGC
TCGGGCCCCAAATAATGATTTTATTTTGACTGATAGTGACCTGTTCGTTGCAACAAATTGATGAGCAATG
CTTTTTTATAATGCCAACTTTGTACAAAAAAGCAGGCTCTAGAGAATTCGGTACCGCCACCATGCCAGAG
CCAGCGAAGTCTGCTCCCGCCCCGAAAAAGGGCTCCAAGAAGGCGGTGACTAAGGCGCAGAAGAAAGGCG
GCAAGAAGCGCAAGCGCAGCCGCAAGGAGAGCTATTCCATCTATGTGTACAAGGTTCTGAAGCAGGTCCA
CCCTGACACCGGCATTTCGTCCAAGGCCATGGGCATCATGAATTCGTTTGTGAACGACATTTTCGAGCGC
ATCGCAGGTGAGGCTTCCCGCCTGGCGCATTACAACAAGCGCTCGACCATCACCTCCAGGGAGATCCAGA
CGGCCGTGCGCCTGCTGCTGCCTGGGGAGTTGGCCAAGCACGCCGTGTCCGAGGGTACTAAGGCCATCAC
CAAGTACACCAGCGCTAAGGATCCACCGGTCGCCACCATGGTGAGCAAGGGCGAGGAGCTGTTCACCGGG
GTGGTGCCCATCCTGGTCGAGCTGGACGGCGACGTAAACGGCCACAAGTTCAGCGTGTCCGGCGAGGGCG
AGGGCGATGCCACCTACGGCAAGCTGACCCTGAAGTTCATCTGCACCACCGGCAAGCTGCCCGTGCCCTG
GCCCACCCTCGTGACCACCCTGACCTGGGGCGTGCAGTGCTTCGCCCGCTACCCCGACCACATGAAGCAG
CACGACTTCTTCAAGTCCGCCATGCCCGAAGGCTACGTCCAGGAGCGCACCATCTTCTTCAAGGACGACG
GCAACTACAAGACCCGCGCCGAGGTGAAGTTCGAGGGCGACACCCTGGTGAACCGCATCGAGCTGAAGGG
CATCGACTTCAAGGAGGACGGCAACATCCTGGGGCACAAGCTGGAGTACAACGCCATCAGCGACAACGTC
TATATCACCGCCGACAAGCAGAAGAACGGCATCAAGGCCAACTTCAAGATCCGCCACAACATCGAGGACG
GCAGCGTGCAGCTCGCCGACCACTACCAGCAGAACACCCCCATCGGCGACGGCCCCGTGCTGCTGCCCGA
CAACCACTACCTGAGCACCCAGTCCAAGCTGAGCAAAGACCCCAACGAGAAGCGCGATCACATGGTCCTG
CTGGAGTTCGTGACCGCCGCCGGGATCACTCTCGGCATGGACGAGCTGTACAAGTAATAAGCGGCCGCCT
CGAGCCCAGCTTTCTTGTACAAAGTTGGCATTATAAGAAAGCATTGCTTATCAATTTGTTGCAACGAACA
GGTCACTATCAGTCAAAATAAAATCATTATTTGCCATCCAGCTGATATCCCCTATAGTGAGTCGTATTAC
ATGGTCATAGCTGTTTCCTGGCAGCTCTGGCCCGTGTCTCAAAATCTCTGATGTTACATTGCACAAGATA
AAAATATATCATCATGAACAATAAAACTGTCTGCTTACATAAACAGTAATACAAGGGGTGTTATGAGCCA
TATTCAACGGGAAACGTCGAGGCCGCGATTAAATTCCAACATGGATGCTGATTTATATGGGTATAAATGG
GCTCGCGATAATGTCGGGCAATCAGGTGCGACAATCTATCGCTTGTATGGGAAGCCCGATGCGCCAGAGT
TGTTTCTGAAACATGGCAAAGGTAGCGTTGCCAATGATGTTACAGATGAGATGGTCAGACTAAACTGGCT
GACGGAATTTATGCCTCTTCCGACCATCAAGCATTTTATCCGTACTCCTGATGATGCATGGTTACTCACC
ACTGCGATCCCCGGAAAAACAGCATTCCAGGTATTAGAAGAATATCCTGATTCAGGTGAAAATATTGTTG
ATGCGCTGGCAGTGTTCCTGCGCCGGTTGCATTCGATTCCTGTTTGTAATTGTCCTTTTAACAGCGATCG
CGTATTTCGTCTCGCTCAGGCGCAATCACGAATGAATAACGGTTTGGTTGATGCGAGTGATTTTGATGAC
GAGCGTAATGGCTGGCCTGTTGAACAAGTCTGGAAAGAAATGCATAAACTTTTGCCATTCTCACCGGATT
CAGTCGTCACTCATGGTGATTTCTCACTTGATAACCTTATTTTTGACGAGGGGAAATTAATAGGTTGTAT
TGATGTTGGACGAGTCGGAATCGCAGACCGATACCAGGATCTTGCCATCCTATGGAACTGCCTCGGTGAG
TTTTCTCCTTCATTACAGAAACGGCTTTTTCAAAAATATGGTATTGATAATCCTGATATGAATAAATTGC
AGTTTCATTTGATGCTCGATGAGTTTTTCTAATCAGAATTGGTTAATTGGTTGTAACACTGGCAGAGCAT
TACGCTGACTTGACGGGACGGCGCAAGCTCATGACCAAAATCCCTTAACGTGAGTTACGCGTCGTTCCAC
TGAGCGTCAGACCCCGTAGAAAAGATCAAAGGATCTTCTTGAGATCCTTTTTTTCTGCGCGTAATCTGCT
GCTTGCAAACAAAAAAACCACCGCTACCAGCGGTGGTTTGTTTGCCGGATCAAGAGCTACCAACTCTTTT
TCCGAAGGTAACTGGCTTCAGCAGAGCGCAGATACCAAATACTGTTCTTCTAGTGTAGCCGTAGTTAGGC
CACCACTTCAAGAACTCTGTAGCACCGCCTACATACCTCGCTCTGCTAATCCTGTTACCAGTGGCTGCTG
CCAGTGGCGATAAGTCGTGTCTTACCGGGTTGGACTCAAGACGATAGTTACCGGATAAGGCGCAGCGGTC
GGGCTGAACGGGGGGTTCGTGCACACAGCCCAGCTTGGAGCGAACGACCTACACCGAACTGAGATACCTA
CAGCGTGAGCTATGAGAAAGCGCCACGCTTCCCGAAGGGAGAAAGGCGGACAGGTATCCGGTAAGCGGCA
GGGTCGGAACAGGAGAGCGCACGAGGGAGCTTCCAGGGGGAAACGCCTGGTATCTTTATAGTCCTGTCGG
GTTTCGCCACCTCTGACTTGAGCGTCGATTTTTGTGATGCTCGTCAGGGGGGCGGAGCCTATGGAAAAAC
GCCAGCAACGCGGCCTTTTTACGGTTCCTGGCCTTTTGCTGGCCTTTTGCTCACATGTT
Features (pLannotate 1.2.2; 11 found; start..end, strand, type, name):
    121..213     +  CDS            lacI (fragment): lac repressor; lacI; The lac repressor binds to the lac operator to inhibit transcription in E. coli. This inhibition can be relieved by adding lactose or isopropyl-β-D-thiogalactopyranoside (IPTG).
    268..295     -  terminator     rrnB T2 terminator: transcription terminator T2 from the E. coli rrnB gene
    427..470     +  terminator     rrnB T1 terminator: Escherichia coli rrnB; transcription terminator T1 from the E. coli rrnB gene
    517..553     -  CDS            lacZα (fragment): LacZα fragment of β-galactosidase; lacZ fragment
    569..668     +  protein_bind   attL1: mutant version of attL; recombination site for the Gateway® LR reaction LR Clonase™
    692..1069    +  CDS            H2B: human histone H2B; HIST1H2BJ
   1088..1807    +  CDS            mCerulean: enhanced monomeric variant of CFP (Rizzo et al., 2004) mammalian codon-optimized
   1825..1923    -  protein_bind   attL2: mutant version of attL; recombination site for the Gateway® LR reaction LR Clonase™
   1941..1959    -  promoter       T7 promoter: promoter for bacteriophage T7 RNA polymerase
   2093..2902    +  CDS            KanR: aminoglycoside phosphotransferase; aph(3')-Ia; confers resistance to kanamycin in bacteria or G418 (Geneticin®) in eukaryotes
   3049..3637    +  rep_origin     ori: high-copy-number ColE1/pMB1/pBR322/pUC origin of replication
