[The description below was written by a language model from this plasmid's Addgene catalogue record and pLannotate feature annotations shown in this document.]
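Description:
pME H2B mCerulean (JDW 1150) is a Gateway middle entry clone built on the pDONR221 backbone, part of a multisite Gateway cloning toolbox intended for assembling expression constructs for vertebrate model systems. At about 3.7 kb, it is a small bacterial plasmid maintained at high copy through a ColE1/pUC-type origin of replication and selected with kanamycin via an aminoglycoside phosphotransferase (KanR) gene. The backbone also carries the rrnB T1 and T2 transcription terminators upstream of the cloning region, which insulate the insert from read-through transcription in E. coli. A T7 promoter lies just outside the attL2 site, and short lacI and lacZα fragments were annotated as vector remnants.

The payload sits between attL1 and attL2 recombination sites and consists of a human histone H2B coding sequence (annotated as HIST1H2BJ) followed in the same orientation by mCerulean, a monomeric, mammalian codon-optimized cyan fluorescent protein. A short gap separates the two annotated coding sequences, consistent with a linker joining them into a single H2B-mCerulean fusion. Because H2B is incorporated into chromatin, the fusion concentrates cyan fluorescence in the nucleus, giving a nuclear label.

The entry clone contains no eukaryotic promoter or polyadenylation signal of its own. These are supplied when the attL-flanked cassette is recombined by LR Clonase with compatible 5′ and 3′ entry clones and a destination vector, so the user chooses the promoter and downstream elements that drive the nuclear reporter. The catalogue lists the insert as synthetic and cloned by restriction enzymes, but does not state the cloning sites.
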