Addgene plasmid #224543: pME H2B mCerulean (JDW 1150)
Purpose: A Gateway compatible middle entry clone containing a histone H2B fusion to mCerulean to label the nucleus
Depositing lab: Joshua Wythe. Depositing organization: University of Virginia. Publication: MultiSite Assembly of Gateway Induced Clones (MAGIC): a flexible cloning toolbox for use in vertebrate model systems. Gillespie WB 3rd, Zhang Y, Ruiz OE, Cerda J 3rd, Ortiz-Guzman J, Sherman M, Turner WD, Largoza G, Mosser LE, Fujimoto E, Chien CB, Kwan KM, Arenkiel BR, Devine WP, Wythe JD. Development. 2025 Nov 15;152(22):dev204308. doi: 10.1242/dev.204308. Epub 2025 Nov 13. PubMed 41230856.
Backbone
  Vector backbone: pDONR221
  Vector type: Gateway cloning
Growth in bacteria
  Bacterial resistance: Kanamycin, 50 μg/mL
  Growth temperature: 37°C
  Growth strain: DH5alpha
  Copy number: High Copy
Gene/Insert
  Gene/Insert name: H2B-mCerulean
  Species: Synthetic
  Cloning method: Restriction Enzyme; 5′ cloning site unknown (unknown if destroyed)
Terms and licenses: Academic/Nonprofit Terms; Industry Terms: Not Available to Industry
Depositor comments: Please visit https://doi.org/10.1101/2024.07.13.603267 for bioRxiv preprint.
How to cite: pME H2B mCerulean (JDW 1150) was a gift from Joshua Wythe (Addgene plasmid # 224543 ; http://n2t.net/addgene:224543 ; RRID:Addgene_224543)
